Addgene plasmid #27394: pBB541
Depositing lab: Bernd Bukau. Depositing organization: Universitaet Heidelberg. Publication: Chaperone-based procedure to increase yields of soluble recombinant proteins produced in E. coli. de Marco A, Deuerling E, Mogk A, Tomoyasu T, Bukau B. BMC Biotechnol. 2007 Jun 12;7:32. doi: 10.1186/1472-6750-7-32. PubMed 17565681.
Backbone
  Vector backbone: N/A
  Vector type: Bacterial Expression
Growth in bacteria
  Bacterial resistance: Spectinomycin, 50 μg/mL
  Growth temperature: 37°C
  Growth strain: DH5alpha
  Copy number: Low Copy
Gene/Insert
  Cloning method: Restriction Enzyme
  Sequencing primers: 5′ N/A
Resource information
  A portion of this plasmid was derived from a plasmid made by: Dr. Bernd Bukau, ZMBH, University of Heidelberg
Terms and licenses: Academic/Nonprofit Terms; Industry Terms: Not Available to Industry
Depositor comments: Protocol for preparing proteins with improved solubility by co-expressing with molecular chaperones in Escherichia coli. de Marco A. Nat Protoc. 2007;2(10):2632-9.
How to cite: pBB541 was a gift from Bernd Bukau (Addgene plasmid # 27394 ; http://n2t.net/addgene:27394 ; RRID:Addgene_27394)
