[The description below was written by a language model from this plasmid's Addgene catalogue record and pLannotate feature annotations shown in this document.]
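Description:
pBB541 is a 4,440 nt bacterial expression plasmid for co-producing the Escherichia coli chaperonin system GroES/GroEL alongside a recombinant target protein. The catalogue entry does not name a backbone or an insert, but the feature annotation of the full sequence makes the payload clear. The groS (GroES) and groL (GroEL) coding sequences lie in tandem on the same strand, in their natural operon order. Two lac operator sites sit immediately upstream, and the lambda t0 and rrnB T1 transcription terminators follow. The promoter itself is not annotated, but the paired lac operators indicate that expression is held off by the lac repressor and induced with IPTG. No lacI gene is annotated on the plasmid, so the repressor would presumably have to come from the host strain or from another plasmid.

Replication relies on the p15A origin, which is compatible with ColE1-type origins and so lets pBB541 coexist with common expression vectors. This is consistent with the low-copy designation in the record. A short fragment matching the RSF origin is also annotated nearby, but it is probably only a similarity hit or a remnant. Selection is by spectinomycin through the aadA (SmR) aminoglycoside adenylyltransferase gene, which also confers streptomycin resistance. That gene is flanked by a second lambda t0 terminator, a small remnant of a gentamicin resistance gene and a fragment of the class 1 integron Pc promoter, suggesting the cassette derives from an integron.

The associated publications describe a chaperone co-expression strategy for increasing the yield of soluble recombinant protein in E. coli. Within that strategy, pBB541 supplies elevated GroEL/GroES levels to assist folding of aggregation-prone targets expressed from a compatible plasmid.
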