Features (pLannotate 1.2.2; 12 found; start..end, strand, type, name):
    107..123     +  protein_bind   lac operator: The lac repressor binds to the lac operator to inhibit transcription in E. coli. This inhibition can be relieved by adding lactose or isopropyl-β-D-thiogalactopyranoside (IPTG). lac repressor encoded by lacI
    140..156     +  protein_bind   lac operator: The lac repressor binds to the lac operator to inhibit transcription in E. coli. This inhibition can be relieved by adding lactose or isopropyl-β-D-thiogalactopyranoside (IPTG). lac repressor encoded by lacI
    193..483     +  CDS            groS (sequence withheld): CH10_ECO24 - Also known as groES From Escherichia coli O139:H28 (strain E24377A / ETEC).
    530..2140    +  CDS            groL1 (sequence withheld): CH601_ECOK1 - Also known as groEL1 From Escherichia coli O1:K1 / APEC.
   2196..2290    +  terminator     lambda t0 terminator: transcription terminator from phage lambda
   2306..2392    +  terminator     rrnB T1 terminator: Escherichia coli rrnB; transcription terminator T1 from the E. coli rrnB gene
   2418..2473    -  rep_origin     RSF ori (fragment): Plasmids containing the RSF 1030 origin of replication can be propagated in E. coli cells that contain additional plasmids with compatible origins.
   2561..3106    -  rep_origin     p15A ori: Plasmids containing the medium-copy-number p15A origin of replication can be propagated in E. coli cells that contain a second plasmid with the ColE1 origin.
   3220..3314    -  terminator     lambda t0 terminator: transcription terminator from phage lambda
   3358..4149    -  CDS            SmR: aminoglycoside adenylyltransferase (Murphy, 1985); aadA; confers resistance to spectinomycin and streptomycin
   4156..4212    -  CDS            GmR (fragment): gentamycin acetyltransferase; aacC1; confers resistance to gentamycin
   4388..4411    -  promoter       Pc promoter (fragment): intI1 (promoter lies within the coding sequence); class 1 integron promoter
>Addgene plasmid #27394 | pBB541 | addgene full sequence | sequence record 209089 | Addgene NGS Result
GACGTCTAAGAAACCATTATTATCATGACATTAACCTATAAAAATAGGCGTATCACGAGGCCCTTTCGTC
TTCACCTCGAGAAAATTTATCAAAAAGAGTGTTGACTTGTGAGCGGATAACAATGATACTTAGATTCAAT
TGTGAGCGGATAACAATTTCACACAGAATTCATTAAAGAGGAGAAATTAACC
[291 nt withheld, positions 193-483]
TAATCCGCGCACGACACTGAACATACGAATTTAAGGAATAAAGATA
[1644 nt withheld, positions 530-2173]
TAAGCTTAATTAGCTGAGCTTGGACTCCTGTTGATAGATCCAGTAATGACCTCAGAACTCCATCTGGATT
TGTTCAGAACGCTCGGTTGCCGCCGGGCGTTTTTTATTGGTGAGAATCCAAGCTAGAGGCATCAAATAAA
ACGAAAGGCTCAGTCGAAAGACTGGGCCTTTCGTTTTATCTGTTGTTTGTCGGTGAACGCTCTCCTGAGT
AGGACAAATCCGCCGCCCTAGACCTAGGGATATATTCCGCTTCCTCGCTCACTGACTCGCTACGCTCGGT
CGTTCGACTGCGGCGAGCGGAAATGGCTTACGAACGGGGCGGAGATTTCCTGGAAGATGCCAGGAAGATA
CTTAACAGGGAAGTGAGAGGGCCGCGGCAAAGCCGTTTTTCCATAGGCTCCGCCCCCCTGACAAGCATCA
CGAAATCTGACGCTCAAATCAGTGGTGGCGAAACCCGACAGGACTATAAAGATACCAGGCGTTTCCCCCT
GGCGGCTCCCTCGTGCGCTCTCCTGTTCCTGCCTTTCGGTTTACCGGTGTCATTCCGCTGTTATGGCCGC
GTTTGTCTCATTCCACGCCTGACACTCAGTTCCGGGTAGGCAGTTCGCTCCAAGCTGGACTGTATGCACG
AACCCCCCGTTCAGTCCGACCGCTGCGCCTTATCCGGTAACTATCGTCTTGAGTCCAACCCGGAAAGACA
TGCAAAAGCACCACTGGCAGCAGCCACTGGTAATTGATTTAGAGGAGTTAGTCTTGAAGTCATGCGCCGG
TTAAGGCTAAACTGAAAGGACAAGTTTTGGTGACTGCGCTCCTCCAAGCCAGTTACCTCGGTTCAAAGAG
TTGGTAGCTCAGAGAACCTTCGAAAAACCGCCCTGCAAGGCGGTTTTTTCGTTTTCAGAGCAAGAGATTA
CGCGCAGACCAAAACGATCTCAAGAAGATCATCTTATTAATCAGATAAAATATTTCTAGATTTCAGTGCA
ATTTATCTCTTCAAATGTAGCACCTGAAGTCAGCCCCATACGATATAAGTTGTTACTAGTGCTTGGATTC
TCACCAATAAAAAACGCCCGGCGGCAACCGAGCGTTCTGAACAAATCCAGATGGAGTTCTGAGGTCATTA
CTGGATCTATCAACAGGAGTCCAAGCGAGCTCGATATCCGTCGGCTTGAACGAATTGTTAGACATTATTT
GCCGACTACCTTGGTGATCTCGCCTTTCACGTAGTGGACAAATTCTTCCAACTGATCTGCGCGCGAGGCC
AAGCGATCTTCTTCTTGTCCAAGATAAGCCTGTCTAGCTTCAAGTATGACGGGCTGATACTGGGCCGGCA
GGCGCTCCATTGCCCAGTCGGCAGCGACATCCTTCGGCGCGATTTTGCCGGTTACTGCGCTGTACCAAAT
GCGGGACAACGTAAGCACTACATTTCGCTCATCGCCAGCCCAGTCGGGCGGCGAGTTCCATAGCGTTAAG
GTTTCATTTAGCGCCTCAAATAGATCCTGTTCAGGAACCGGATCAAAGAGTTCCTCCGCCGCTGGACCTA
CCAAGGCAACGCTATGTTCTCTTGCTTTTGTCAGCAAGATAGCCAGATCAATGTCGATCGTGGCTGGCTC
GAAGATACCTGCAAGAATGTCATTGCGCTGCCATTCTCCAAATTGCAGTTCGCGCTTAGCTGGATAACGC
CACGGAATGATGTCGTCGTGCACAACAATGGTGACTTCTACAGCGCGGAGAATCTCGCTCTCTCCAGGGG
AAGCCGAAGTTTCCAAAAGGTCGTTGATCAAAGCTCGCCGCGTTGTTTCATCAAGCCTTACGGTCACCGT
AACCAGCAAATCAATATCACTGTGTGGCTTCAGGCCGCCATCCACTGCGGAGCCGTACAAATGTACGGCC
AGCAACGTCGGTTCGAGATGGCGCTCGATGACGCCAACTACCTCTGATAGTTGAGTCGATACTTCGGCGA
TCACCGCTTCCCTCATGATGTTTAACTTTGTTTTAGGGCGACTGCCCTGCTGCGTAACATCGTTGCTGCT
CCATAACATCAAACATCGACCCACGGCGTAACGCGCTTGCTGCTTGGATGCCCGAGGCATAGACTGTACC
CCAAAAAAACAGTCATAACAAGCCATGAAAACCGCCACTGCGCCGTTACCACCGCTGCGTTCGGTCAAGG
TTCTGGACCAGTTGCGTGAGCGCATACGCTACTTGCATTACAGCTTACGAACCGAACAGGCTTATGTCCA
CTGGGTTCGTGCCTTCATCCGGATATC
