>Addgene plasmid #27394 | pBB541 | addgene partial sequence | sequence record 33712 | 27394 with p15A-R
AAACGGCTTTGCCGCGGCCCTCTCACTTCCCTGTTAAGTATCTTCCTGGCATCTTCCAGGAAATCTCCGC
CCCGTTCGTAAGCCATTTCCGCTCGCCGCAGTCGAACGACCGAGCGTAGCGAGTCAGTGAGCGAGGAAGC
GGAATATATCCCTAGGTCTAGGGCGGCGGATTTGTCCTACTCAGGAGAGCGTTCACCGACAAACAACAGA
TAAAACGAAAGGCCCAGTCTTTCGACTGAGCCTTTCGTTTTATTTGATGCCTCTAGCTTGGATTCTCACC
AATAAAAAACGCCCGGCGGCAACCGAGCGTTCTGAACAAATCCAGATGGAGTTCTGAGGTCATTACTGGA
TCTATCAACAGGAGTCCAAGCTCAGCTAATTAAGCTTA
[458 nt withheld, positions 389-846]
